Addgene plasmid #20649: pWZL Neo Myr Flag TEC
Depositing lab: William Hahn & Jean Zhao. Depositing organization: Dana-Farber Cancer Institute. Publication: Integrative Genomic Approaches Identify IKBKE as a Breast Cancer Oncogene (Kinase Library Clones). Boehm JS, Zhao JJ, Yao J, Kim SY, Firestein R, Dunn IF, Sjostrom SK, Garraway LA, Weremowicz S, Richardson AL, Greulich H, Stewart CJ, Mulvey LA, Shen RR, Ambrogio L, Hirozane-Kishikawa T, Hill DE, Vidal M, Meyerson M, Grenier JK, Hinkle G, Root DE, Roberts TM, Lander ES, Polyak K, Hahn WC. Cell. 2007 Jun 15. 129(6):1065-1079. 10.1016/j.cell.2007.03.052 PubMed 17574021.
Backbone
  Vector backbone: pWZL-Neo-Myr-Flag-DEST
  Backbone manufacturer: William Hahn Lab (available at Addgene, #15300)
  Vector type: Mammalian Expression, Retroviral
  Selectable markers: Neomycin (select with G418)
Growth in bacteria
  Bacterial resistance: Ampicillin, 100 μg/mL
  Growth temperature: 37°C
  Growth strain: Stbl3
  Growth instructions: Stbl3 cells to prevent recombination.
  Copy number: Unknown
Gene/Insert
  Gene/Insert name: TEC (alt name: tec protein tyrosine kinase)
  Species: H. sapiens (human)
  GenBank ID: NM_003215
  Entrez Gene: TEC (a.k.a. PSCTK4)
  Tag / fusion protein: Myr (N terminal on backbone); Flag (N terminal on backbone)
  Cloning method: Gateway Cloning
  Sequencing primers: 5′ pWZL-Fwd (GAA CCT CCT CGT TCG ACC); 3′ pWZL-Rev (TTC CGG GCC CTC ACA TTG)
Resource information
  A portion of this plasmid was derived from a plasmid made by: 2-G7
Terms and licenses: Academic/Nonprofit Terms; Industry Terms: Not Available to Industry
Depositor comments: ORFs were cloned into Gateway compatible pEntry vectors. An LR recombination reaction was performed to move the ORF to pWZL-Neo-Myr-Flag DEST such that the ORF would have 5' myristoylation and flag tags. This plasmid is part of a kinase library, and the gene has been verified, but has not been fully sequenced for minor mutations. Please see the following link for plasmids from this article that are not part of the kinase library http://www.addgene.org/pubmed/17574021
How to cite: pWZL Neo Myr Flag TEC was a gift from William Hahn & Jean Zhao (Addgene plasmid # 20649 ; http://n2t.net/addgene:20649 ; RRID:Addgene_20649)
