[The description below was written by a language model from this plasmid's Addgene catalogue record.]
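Description:
pWZL Neo Myr Flag TEC is a retroviral mammalian expression plasmid carrying the human TEC open reading frame, which encodes the tec protein tyrosine kinase, a non-receptor tyrosine kinase. It is built on the pWZL-Neo-Myr-Flag-DEST Gateway destination backbone. The ORF was first placed in a Gateway entry vector and then transferred by an LR recombination reaction, so that it sits in frame behind backbone-encoded N-terminal myristoylation and Flag sequences. The myristoylation signal directs lipid modification and membrane anchoring of the fusion protein, a strategy commonly used to promote kinase activation by forcing membrane localisation. The Flag epitope allows detection or immunoprecipitation of the expressed protein.

In bacteria the plasmid is maintained under ampicillin selection, in a recombination-deficient strain chosen to limit rearrangement, which is a usual concern with the repeated sequences found in retroviral vectors. In mammalian cells a neomycin resistance marker allows G418 selection of transduced or transfected populations. The record does not list the promoter, the origin of replication or the individual viral elements, and no feature table is provided, so details of the transcriptional arrangement are not stated here.

The construct belongs to a library of myristoylated, Flag-tagged human kinase clones assembled for gain-of-function screening in a study that used integrative genomic approaches to identify breast cancer oncogenes. It is suited to producing retrovirus for stable expression of membrane-targeted TEC in mammalian cells. The depositors note that the identity of the gene was verified, but the insert was not fully sequenced, so minor mutations cannot be excluded.
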