>Addgene plasmid #20649 | pWZL Neo Myr Flag TEC | addgene partial sequence | sequence record 26476 | 20649 with pWZL-Fwd
CTCCTTCTCTAGGCGCCGGCCGGATCCAGAATTCGCCACCATGGGGTCTTCAAAATCTAAACCAAAGGAC
CCCAGCCAGCGCCGGCGCAGGATCCGAGGTTACCTTGACTACAAAGACGATGACGACAAGCAATTGACAA
GTTTGTACAAAAAAGTTGGCATGAATTTTAACACTATTTTGGAGGAGATTCTTATTAAAAGGTCACAGCA
GAAAAAGAAGACATCGCCCTTAAACTACAAAGAGAGACTTTTTGTACTTACAAAGTCCATGCTAACCTAC
TATGAGGGTCGAGCAGAGAAGAAATACAGAAAGGGGTTTATTGATGTTTCAAAAATCAAGTGTGTGGAAA
TAGTGAAGAATGATGATGGTGTCATTCCCTGTCAAAATAAGTATCCATTTCAGGTTGTTCATGATGCTAA
CACACTTTACATTTTTGCACCTAGTCCACAAAGCAGGGACCTGTGGGTGAAGAAGTTAAAAGAAGAAATA
AAGAACAACAATAATATTATGATTAAATATCATCCTAAATTCTGGACAGATGGAAGTTATCAGTGTTGTA
GACAAACTGAAAAATTAGCACCCGGATGTGAAAAATACAATCTTTTTGAGAGTAGTATAAGAAAAGCACT
ACCTCCAGCACC
